Addgene plasmid #67743: Pr-deGFP
Purpose: Pr promoter expressing deGFP
Depositing lab: Richard Murray. Depositing organization: California Institute of Technology. Publication: Gene circuit performance characterization and resource usage in a cell-free "breadboard". Siegal-Gaskins D, Tuza ZA, Kim J, Noireaux V, Murray RM. ACS Synth Biol. 2014 Jun 20;3(6):416-25. doi: 10.1021/sb400203p. Epub 2014 Apr 7. PubMed 24670245.
Backbone
  Vector backbone: pBEST
  Backbone manufacturer: Promega
  Backbone size w/o insert (bp): 2453
  Total vector size (bp): 3202
  Vector type: Bacterial Expression, Synthetic Biology
Growth in bacteria
  Bacterial resistance: Ampicillin, 100 μg/mL
  Growth temperature: 30°C
  Growth strain: KL740
  Copy number: Unknown
Gene/Insert
  Gene/Insert name: UTR1-deGFP-T500
  Species: Synthetic
  Insert size (bp): 749
  Promoter: OR2-OR1-Pr
  Cloning method: Gibson Cloning
  Sequencing primers: 5′ GGGTGGGCTAACGATATCCG; 3′ GGAGCTGACTGGGTTGAAGG
Terms and licenses: Academic/Nonprofit Terms; Industry Terms: Not Available to Industry
How to cite: Pr-deGFP was a gift from Richard Murray (Addgene plasmid # 67743 ; http://n2t.net/addgene:67743 ; RRID:Addgene_67743)
