[The description below was written by a language model from this plasmid's Addgene catalogue record and pLannotate feature annotations shown in this document.]
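Description:
Pr-deGFP is a small (about 3.2 kb) bacterial expression and synthetic-biology plasmid built on the pBEST backbone. It is maintained in E. coli through a ColE1/pMB1-type origin of replication and selected with ampicillin via the β-lactamase gene and its native bla promoter. The catalogue lists copy number as unknown, although the annotated origin is of the high-copy pUC/pBR322 family. The record specifies a particular propagation strain and a reduced growth temperature. This is consistent with the strong lambda promoter needing to be held in check during cloning, though the record does not give the reason.

The payload is a synthetic 749 bp cassette, UTR1-deGFP-T500, introduced by Gibson assembly and driven by the OR2-OR1-Pr promoter, the bacteriophage lambda rightward promoter with two of its operator sites, which are the binding sites for the lambda cI repressor. The UTR1 leader corresponds to the annotated strong ribosome binding site from phage T7 gene 10, which lies directly upstream of the reporter. The deGFP coding sequence is matched by the automated annotation to an EGFP-family variant of Aequorea victoria GFP, and T500 is the terminator named in the insert. The promoter and terminator are not called as features. The table instead flags short fragments resembling the tetracycline resistance gene and the lambda O protein, which appear to be residual backbone or promoter-flanking sequence rather than functional genes.

The construct serves as a strong fluorescent reporter for gene expression. According to the associated work, it is used to characterise gene circuit performance and resource usage in an E. coli cell-free transcription-translation "breadboard" system.
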