Features (pLannotate 1.2.2; 7 found; start..end, strand, type, name):
      7..29      +  RBS            RBS: efficient ribosome binding site from bacteriophage T7 gene 10 (Olins and Rangwala, 1989)
     39..710     +  CDS            (3-F)Tyr-EGFP: (3-F)Tyr-EGFP is a basic (constitutively fluorescent) green fluorescent protein published in 2004, derived from Aequorea victoria.
    750..881     +  CDS            TcR (fragment): tetracycline efflux protein; tet; confers resistance to tetracycline
   1061..1649    -  rep_origin     ori: high-copy-number ColE1/pMB1/pBR322/pUC origin of replication
   1820..2680    -  CDS            AmpR: β-lactamase; bla; confers resistance to ampicillin, carbenicillin, and related antibiotics
   2681..2785    -  promoter       AmpR promoter: bla
   2887..3180    +  CDS            O (fragment): VRPO_LAMBD - Protein inferred from homology: Swiss-Prot protein existence level 3. Necessary for the bidirectional replication of DNA. It interacts with the ori (origin of replication) region of the genome during the initiation of replication. From Escherichia phage lambda (Bacteriophage lambda).
>Addgene plasmid #67743 | Pr-deGFP | depositor full sequence | sequence record 117443 | Pr-deGFP sequence 3202 bps
AATAATTTTGTTTAACTTTAAGAAGGAGATATACCATGGAGCTTTTCACTGGCGTTGTTCCCATCCTGGT
CGAGCTGGACGGCGACGTAAACGGCCACAAGTTCAGCGTGTCCGGCGAGGGCGAGGGCGATGCCACCTAC
GGCAAGCTGACCCTGAAGTTCATCTGCACCACCGGCAAGCTGCCCGTGCCCTGGCCCACCCTCGTGACCA
CCCTGACCTACGGCGTGCAGTGCTTCAGCCGCTACCCCGACCACATGAAGCAGCACGACTTCTTCAAGTC
CGCCATGCCCGAAGGCTACGTCCAGGAGCGCACCATCTTCTTCAAGGACGACGGCAACTACAAGACCCGC
GCCGAGGTGAAGTTCGAGGGCGACACCCTGGTGAACCGCATCGAGCTGAAGGGCATCGACTTCAAGGAGG
ACGGCAACATCCTGGGGCACAAGCTGGAGTACAACTACAACAGCCACAACGTCTATATCATGGCCGACAA
GCAGAAGAACGGCATCAAGGTGAACTTCAAGATCCGCCACAACATCGAGGACGGCAGCGTGCAGCTCGCC
GACCACTACCAGCAGAACACCCCCATCGGCGACGGCCCCGTGCTGCTGCCCGACAACCACTACCTGAGCA
CCCAGTCCGCCCTGAGCAAAGACCCCAACGAGAAGCGCGATCACATGGTCCTGCTGGAGTTCGTGACCGC
CGCCGGGATCTAACTCGAGCAAAGCCCGCCGAAAGGCGGGCTTTTCTGTGTCGACCGATGCCCTTGAGAG
CCTTCAACCCAGTCAGCTCCTTCCGGTGGGCGCGGGGCATGACTATCGTCGCCGCACTTATGACTGTCTT
CTTTATCATGCAACTCGTAGGACAGGTGCCGGCAGCGCTCTTCCGCTTCCTCGCTCACTGACTCGCTGCG
CTCGGTCGTTCGGCTGCGGCGAGCGGTATCAGCTCACTCAAAGGCGGTAATACGGTTATCCACAGAATCA
GGGGATAACGCAGGAAAGAACATGTGAGCAAAAGGCCAGCAAAAGGCCAGGAACCGTAAAAAGGCCGCGT
TGCTGGCGTTTTTCCATAGGCTCCGCCCCCCTGACGAGCATCACAAAAATCGACGCTCAAGTCAGAGGTG
GCGAAACCCGACAGGACTATAAAGATACCAGGCGTTTCCCCCTGGAAGCTCCCTCGTGCGCTCTCCTGTT
CCGACCCTGCCGCTTACCGGATACCTGTCCGCCTTTCTCCCTTCGGGAAGCGTGGCGCTTTCTCATAGCT
CACGCTGTAGGTATCTCAGTTCGGTGTAGGTCGTTCGCTCCAAGCTGGGCTGTGTGCACGAACCCCCCGT
TCAGCCCGACCGCTGCGCCTTATCCGGTAACTATCGTCTTGAGTCCAACCCGGTAAGACACGACTTATCG
CCACTGGCAGCAGCCACTGGTAACAGGATTAGCAGAGCGAGGTATGTAGGCGGTGCTACAGAGTTCTTGA
AGTGGTGGCCTAACTACGGCTACACTAGAAGAACAGTATTTGGTATCTGCGCTCTGCTGAAGCCAGTTAC
CTTCGGAAAAAGAGTTGGTAGCTCTTGATCCGGCAAACAAACCACCGCTGGTAGCGGTGGTTTTTTTGTT
TGCAAGCAGCAGATTACGCGCAGAAAAAAAGGATCTCAAGAAGATCCTTTGATCTTTTCTACGGGGTCTG
ACGCTCAGTGGAACGAAAACTCACGTTAAGGGATTTTGGTCATGAGATTATCAAAAAGGATCTTCACCTA
GATCCTTTTAAATTAAAAATGAAGTTTTAAATCAATCTAAAGTATATATGAGTAAACTTGGTCTGACAGT
TACCAATGCTTAATCAGTGAGGCACCTATCTCAGCGATCTGTCTATTTCGTTCATCCATAGTTGCCTGAC
TCCCCGTCGTGTAGATAACTACGATACGGGAGGGCTTACCATCTGGCCCCAGTGCTGCAATGATACCGCG
AGACCCACGCTCACCGGCTCCAGATTTATCAGCAATAAACCAGCCAGCCGGAAGGGCCGAGCGCAGAAGT
GGTCCTGCAACTTTATCCGCCTCCATCCAGTCTATTAATTGTTGCCGGGAAGCTAGAGTAAGTAGTTCGC
CAGTTAATAGTTTGCGCAACGTTGTTGCCATTGCTACAGGCATCGTGGTGTCACGCTCGTCGTTTGGTAT
GGCTTCATTCAGCTCCGGTTCCCAACGATCAAGGCGAGTTACATGATCCCCCATGTTGTGCAAAAAAGCG
GTTAGCTCCTTCGGTCCTCCGATCGTTGTCAGAAGTAAGTTGGCCGCAGTGTTATCACTCATGGTTATGG
CAGCACTGCATAATTCTCTTACTGTCATGCCATCCGTAAGATGCTTTTCTGTGACTGGTGAGTACTCAAC
CAAGTCATTCTGAGAATAGTGTATGCGGCGACCGAGTTGCTCTTGCCCGGCGTCAACACGGGATAATACC
GCGCCACATAGCAGAACTTTAAAAGTGCTCATCATTGGAAAACGTTCTTCGGGGCGAAAACTCTCAAGGA
TCTTACCGCTGTTGAGATCCAGTTCGATGTAACCCACTCGTGCACCCAACTGATCTTCAGCATCTTTTAC
TTTCACCAGCGTTTCTGGGTGAGCAAAAACAGGAAGGCAAAATGCCGCAAAAAAGGGAATAAGGGCGACA
CGGAAATGTTGAATACTCATACTCTTCCTTTTTCAATATTATTGAAGCATTTATCAGGGTTATTGTCTCA
TGAGCGGATACATATTTGAATGTATTTAGAAAAATAAACAAATAGGGGTTCCGCGCACATTTCCCCGAAA
AGTGCCACCTGACGTCTAAGAAACCATTATTATCATGACATTAACCTATAAAAATAGGCGTATCACGAGG
CCCTTTCGTCTTCAAGAATTCTGGCGAATCCTCTGACCAGCCAGAAAACGACCTTTCTGTGGTGAAACCG
GATGCTGCAATTCAGAGCGCCAGCAAGTGGGGGACAGCAGAAGACCTGACCGCCGCAGAGTGGATGTTTG
ACATGGTGAAGACTATCGCACCATCAGCCAGAAAACCGAATTTTGCTGGGTGGGCTAACGATATCCGCCT
GATGCGTGAACGTGACGGACGTAACCACCGCGACATGTGTGTGCTGTTCCGCTGGGCATGCTGAGCTAAC
ACCGTGCGTGTTGACAATTTTACCTCTGGCGGTGATAATGGTTGCAGCTAGC
