>Addgene plasmid #67743 | Pr-deGFP | addgene partial sequence | sequence record 121186 | pBEST-F 5'-CATGGTGAAGACTATCGCAC-3'
TTTGCTGGGTGGGCTAACGATATCCGCCTGATGCGTGAACGTGACGGACGTAACCACCGCGACATGTGTG
TGCTGTTCCGCTGGGCATGCTGAGCTAACACCGTGCGTGTTGACAATTTTACCTCTGGCGGTGATAATGG
TTGCAGCTAGCAATAATTTTGTTTAACTTTAAGAAGGAGATATACCATGGAGCTTTTCACTGGCGTTGTT
CCCATCCTGGTCGAGCTGGACGGCGACGTAAACGGCCACAAGTTCAGCGTGTCCGGCGAGGGCGAGGGCG
ATGCCACCTACGGCAAGCTGACCCTGAAGTTCATCTGCACCACCGGCAAGCTGCCCGTGCCCTGGCCCAC
CCTCGTGACCACCCTGACCTACGGCGTGCAGTGCTTCAGCCGCTACCCCGACCACATGAAGCAGCACGAC
TTCTTCAAGTCCGCCATGCCCGAAGGCTACGTCCAGGAGCGCACCATCTTCTTCAAGGACGACGGCAACT
ACAAGACCCGCGCCGAGGTGAAGTTCGAGGGCGACACCCTGGTGAACCGCATCGAGCTGAAGGGCATCGA
CTTCAAGGAGGACGGCAACATCCTGGGGCACAAGCTGGAGTACAACTACAACAGCCACAACGTCTATATC
ATGGCCGACAAGCAGAAGAACGGCATCAAGGTGAACTTCAAGATCCGCCACAACATCGAGGACGGCAGCG
TGCAGCTCGCCGACCACTACCAGCAGAACACCCCCATCGGCGACGGCCCCGTGCTGCTGCCCGACAACCA
CTACCTGAGCACCCAGTCCGC
