>Addgene plasmid #67743 | Pr-deGFP | addgene partial sequence | sequence record 121188 | Tet-internal-R 5'-aaggagctgactgggttgaag-3'
CCCGCCTTTCGGCGGGCTTTGCTCGAGTTAGATCCCGGCGGCGGTCACGAACTCCAGCAGGACCATGTGA
TCGCGCTTCTCGTTGGGGTCTTTGCTCAGGGCGGACTGGGTGCTCAGGTAGTGGTTGTCGGGCAGCAGCA
CGGGGCCGTCGCCGATGGGGGTGTTCTGCTGGTAGTGGTCGGCGAGCTGCACGCTGCCGTCCTCGATGTT
GTGGCGGATCTTGAAGTTCACCTTGATGCCGTTCTTCTGCTTGTCGGCCATGATATAGACGTTGTGGCTG
TTGTAGTTGTACTCCAGCTTGTGCCCCAGGATGTTGCCGTCCTCCTTGAAGTCGATGCCCTTCAGCTCGA
TGCGGTTCACCAGGGTGTCGCCCTCGAACTTCACCTCGGCGCGGGTCTTGTAGTTGCCGTCGTCCTTGAA
GAAGATGGTGCGCTCCTGGACGTAGCCTTCGGGCATGGCGGACTTGAAGAAGTCGTGCTGCTTCATGTGG
TCGGGGTAGCGGCTGAAGCACTGCACGCCGTAGGTCAGGGTGGTCACGAGGGTGGGCCAGGGCACGGGCA
GCTTGCCGGTGGTGCAGATGAACTTCAGGGTCAGCTTGCCGTAGGTGGCATCGCCCTCGCCCTCGCCGGA
CACGCTGAACTTGTGGCCGTTTACGTCGCCGTCCAGCTCGACCAGGATGGGAACAACGCCAGTGAAAAGC
TCCATGGTATATCTCCTTCTTAAAGTTAAACAAAATTATTGCTAGCTGCAACCATTATCACCGCCAGAGG
TAAAATTGTCAAC
